Addgene plasmid #202008: Flag-TurboID-NES_pLX304
Purpose: expresses TurboID in the mammalian cytosol, lentiviral vector
Depositing lab: Alice Ting. Depositing organization: Stanford University. Publication: Dynamic mapping of proteome trafficking within and between living cells by TransitID. Qin W, Cheah JS, Xu C, Messing J, Freibaum BD, Boeynaems S, Taylor JP, Udeshi ND, Carr SA, Ting AY. Cell. 2023 Jun 23:S0092-8674(23)00596-2. doi: 10.1016/j.cell.2023.05.044. PubMed 37385249.
Backbone
  Vector backbone: pLX304
  Total vector size (bp): 8715
  Vector type: Mammalian Expression, Lentiviral
  Selectable markers: Blasticidin
Growth in bacteria
  Bacterial resistance: Ampicillin, 100 μg/mL
  Growth temperature: 30°C
  Growth strain: NEB Stable
  Copy number: Unknown
Gene/Insert
  Gene/Insert name: Flag-TurboID-NES
  Species: Synthetic
  Insert size (bp): 1026
  Promoter: CMV
  Tag / fusion protein: Flag (N terminal on insert)
  Cloning method: Gibson Cloning
  Sequencing primers: 5′ CMV-F
Terms and licenses: Academic/Nonprofit Terms; Industry Terms: Not Available to Industry
Depositor comments: Please visit https://www.biorxiv.org/content/10.1101/2023.02.07.527548v1 for bioRxiv preprint
How to cite: Flag-TurboID-NES_pLX304 was a gift from Alice Ting (Addgene plasmid # 202008 ; http://n2t.net/addgene:202008 ; RRID:Addgene_202008)
