[The description below was written by a language model from this plasmid's Addgene catalogue record and pLannotate feature annotations shown in this document.]
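Description:
Flag-TurboID-NES_pLX304 is a lentiviral mammalian expression plasmid of about 8.7 kb, built on the pLX304 backbone to express the promiscuous biotin ligase TurboID in the cytosol. It is propagated in E. coli through a high-copy ColE1/pUC-type origin with ampicillin selection (AmpR, β-lactamase). The backbone also carries an f1 origin, an SV40 origin and remnants of lac and lacZα sequences. The viral portion has a third-generation, self-inactivating layout. An RSV promoter drives a truncated HIV-1 5' LTR, followed by the Ψ packaging signal with a partial gag sequence, the Rev response element for Rev-dependent export of the genomic RNA, a cPPT/CTS, a WPRE to boost transcript expression, and a ΔU3 3' LTR with a downstream SV40 polyadenylation signal.

Two expression units sit between the LTRs. A human PGK promoter drives blasticidin S deaminase, which allows blasticidin selection of transduced cells. Downstream, the CMV enhancer and promoter drive the roughly 1 kb synthetic insert, which was introduced by Gibson cloning and is flanked by the attB1 and attB2 Gateway sites of the backbone. The open reading frame consists of an N-terminal Flag epitope for detection, TurboID (an engineered E. coli biotin ligase mutant with improved catalytic efficiency), and a C-terminal nuclear export signal derived from HIV Rev. The export signal keeps the enzyme out of the nucleus and so restricts labelling to the cytosol.

The construct is suited to transient transfection or to making stable lines by lentiviral transduction for proximity biotinylation of cytosolic proteins. It was deposited with work on mapping proteome trafficking within and between living cells.
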