Features (pLannotate 1.2.2; 32 found; start..end, strand, type, name):
      1..589     +  rep_origin     ori: high-copy-number ColE1/pMB1/pBR322/pUC origin of replication
    772..864     +  CDS            lacI (fragment): lac repressor; lacI; The lac repressor binds to the lac operator to inhibit transcription in E. coli. This inhibition can be relieved by adding lactose or isopropyl-β-D-thiogalactopyranoside (IPTG).
    877..898     +  protein_bind   CAP binding site: CAP binding activates transcription in the presence of cAMP. E. coli catabolite activator protein
    913..943     +  promoter       lac promoter: promoter for the E. coli lac operon
    951..967     +  protein_bind   lac operator: The lac repressor binds to the lac operator to inhibit transcription in E. coli. This inhibition can be relieved by adding lactose or isopropyl-β-D-thiogalactopyranoside (IPTG). lac repressor encoded by lacI
   1012..1030    +  promoter       T3 promoter: promoter for bacteriophage T3 RNA polymerase
   1058..1284    +  promoter       RSV promoter: Rous sarcoma virus enhancer/promoter
   1285..1465    +  LTR            5' LTR (truncated): truncated 5' long terminal repeat (LTR) from HIV-1
   1512..1637    +  misc_feature   HIV-1 Ψ: packaging signal of human immunodeficiency virus type 1
   1621..1984    +  CDS            HIV-1 gag (fragment): gag protein from human immunodeficiency virus 1; gag
   2130..2363    +  misc_feature   RRE: The Rev response element (RRE) of HIV-1 allows for Rev-dependent mRNA export from the nucleus to the cytoplasm.
   2740..2766    +  CDS            Rev (fragment): human immunodeficiency virus 1 (HIV-1) Rev protein; rev; enhances nuclear export of unspliced and incompletely spliced viral mRNAs
   2767..3267    +  promoter       hPGK promoter: human phosphoglycerate kinase 1 promoter
   3279..3674    +  CDS            BSD: blasticidin S deaminase; Aspergillus terreus BSD; confers resistance to blasticidin
   3734..3851    +  misc_feature   cPPT/CTS: central polypurine tract and central termination sequence of HIV-1
   3968..4271    +  enhancer       CMV enhancer: human cytomegalovirus immediate early enhancer
   4272..4475    +  promoter       CMV promoter: human cytomegalovirus (CMV) immediate early promoter
   4498..4522    +  protein_bind   attB1: mutant version of attB; recombination site for the Gateway® BP reaction BP Clonase™
   4543..4563    +  CDS            3xFLAG (fragment): three tandem FLAG® epitope tags
   4573..5529    +  CDS            TurboID: mutant of the E. coli biotin ligase BioID engineered for improved catalytic efficiency (Branon et al., 2018)
   5536..5562    +  CDS            NES: nuclear export signal from the HIV Rev protein (Fischer et al., 1995)
   5570..5594    -  protein_bind   attB2: mutant version of attB; recombination site for the Gateway® BP reaction BP Clonase™
   5627..6215    +  misc_feature   WPRE: woodchuck hepatitis virus posttranscriptional regulatory element
   6266..6285    +  misc_feature   cPPT/CTS (fragment): central polypurine tract and central termination sequence of HIV-1
   6287..6520    +  LTR            3' LTR (ΔU3): self-inactivating 3' long terminal repeat (LTR) from HIV-1
   6598..6719    +  polyA_signal   SV40 poly(A) signal: SV40 polyadenylation signal
   6759..6894    +  rep_origin     SV40 ori: SV40 origin of replication
   6915..6933    -  promoter       T7 promoter: promoter for bacteriophage T7 RNA polymerase
   6941..7096    +  CDS            lacZα (fragment): LacZα fragment of β-galactosidase; lacZ fragment
   7101..7529    +  rep_origin     f1 ori (sequence partly withheld): f1 bacteriophage origin of replication; arrow indicates direction of (+) strand synthesis
   7582..7686    +  promoter       AmpR promoter: bla
   7687..8547    +  CDS            AmpR: β-lactamase; bla; confers resistance to ampicillin, carbenicillin, and related antibiotics
>Addgene plasmid #202008 | Flag-TurboID-NES_pLX304 | addgene full sequence | sequence record 397602 | Addgene NGS Result
TTGAGATCCTTTTTTTCTGCGCGTAATCTGCTGCTTGCAAACAAAAAAACCACCGCTACCAGCGGTGGTT
TGTTTGCCGGATCAAGAGCTACCAACTCTTTTTCCGAAGGTAACTGGCTTCAGCAGAGCGCAGATACCAA
ATACTGTTCTTCTAGTGTAGCCGTAGTTAGGCCACCACTTCAAGAACTCTGTAGCACCGCCTACATACCT
CGCTCTGCTAATCCTGTTACCAGTGGCTGCTGCCAGTGGCGATAAGTCGTGTCTTACCGGGTTGGACTCA
AGACGATAGTTACCGGATAAGGCGCAGCGGTCGGGCTGAACGGGGGGTTCGTGCACACAGCCCAGCTTGG
AGCGAACGACCTACACCGAACTGAGATACCTACAGCGTGAGCTATGAGAAAGCGCCACGCTTCCCGAAGG
GAGAAAGGCGGACAGGTATCCGGTAAGCGGCAGGGTCGGAACAGGAGAGCGCACGAGGGAGCTTCCAGGG
GGAAACGCCTGGTATCTTTATAGTCCTGTCGGGTTTCGCCACCTCTGACTTGAGCGTCGATTTTTGTGAT
GCTCGTCAGGGGGGCGGAGCCTATGGAAAAACGCCAGCAACGCGGCCTTTTTACGGTTCCTGGCCTTTTG
CTGGCCTTTTGCTCACATGTTCTTTCCTGCGTTATCCCCTGATTCTGTGGATAACCGTATTACCGCCTTT
GAGTGAGCTGATACCGCTCGCCGCAGCCGAACGACCGAGCGCAGCGAGTCAGTGAGCGAGGAAGCGGAAG
AGCGCCCAATACGCAAACCGCCTCTCCCCGCGCGTTGGCCGATTCATTAATGCAGCTGGCACGACAGGTT
TCCCGACTGGAAAGCGGGCAGTGAGCGCAACGCAATTAATGTGAGTTAGCTCACTCATTAGGCACCCCAG
GCTTTACACTTTATGCTTCCGGCTCGTATGTTGTGTGGAATTGTGAGCGGATAACAATTTCACACAGGAA
ACAGCTATGACCATGATTACGCCAAGCGCGCAATTAACCCTCACTAAAGGGAACAAAAGCTGGAGCTGCA
AGCTTAATGTAGTCTTATGCAATACTCTTGTAGTCTTGCAACATGGTAACGATGAGTTAGCAACATGCCT
TACAAGGAGAGAAAAAGCACCGTGCATGCCGATTGGTGGAAGTAAGGTGGTACGATCGTGCCTTATTAGG
AAGGCAACAGACGGGTCTGACATGGATTGGACGAACCACTGAATTGCCGCATTGCAGAGATATTGTATTT
AAGTGCCTAGCTCGATACATAAACGGGTCTCTCTGGTTAGACCAGATCTGAGCCTGGGAGCTCTCTGGCT
AACTAGGGAACCCACTGCTTAAGCCTCAATAAAGCTTGCCTTGAGTGCTTCAAGTAGTGTGTGCCCGTCT
GTTGTGTGACTCTGGTAACTAGAGATCCCTCAGACCCTTTTAGTCAGTGTGGAAAATCTCTAGCAGTGGC
GCCCGAACAGGGACTTGAAAGCGAAAGGGAAACCAGAGGAGCTCTCTCGACGCAGGACTCGGCTTGCTGA
AGCGCGCACGGCAAGAGGCGAGGGGCGGCGACTGGTGAGTACGCCAAAAATTTTGACTAGCGGAGGCTAG
AAGGAGAGAGATGGGTGCGAGAGCGTCAGTATTAAGCGGGGGAGAATTAGATCGCGATGGGAAAAAATTC
GGTTAAGGCCAGGGGGAAAGAAAAAATATAAATTAAAACATATAGTATGGGCAAGCAGGGAGCTAGAACG
ATTCGCAGTTAATCCTGGCCTGTTAGAAACATCAGAAGGCTGTAGACAAATACTGGGACAGCTACAACCA
TCCCTTCAGACAGGATCAGAAGAACTTAGATCATTATATAATACAGTAGCAACCCTCTATTGTGTGCATC
AAAGGATAGAGATAAAAGACACCAAGGAAGCTTTAGACAAGATAGAGGAAGAGCAAAACAAAAGTAAGAC
CACCGCACAGCAAGCGGCCGCTGATCTTCAGACCTGGAGGAGGAGATATGAGGGACAATTGGAGAAGTGA
ATTATATAAATATAAAGTAGTAAAAATTGAACCATTAGGAGTAGCACCCACCAAGGCAAAGAGAAGAGTG
GTGCAGAGAGAAAAAAGAGCAGTGGGAATAGGAGCTTTGTTCCTTGGGTTCTTGGGAGCAGCAGGAAGCA
CTATGGGCGCAGCGTCAATGACGCTGACGGTACAGGCCAGACAATTATTGTCTGGTATAGTGCAGCAGCA
GAACAATTTGCTGAGGGCTATTGAGGCGCAACAGCATCTGTTGCAACTCACAGTCTGGGGCATCAAGCAG
CTCCAGGCAAGAATCCTGGCTGTGGAAAGATACCTAAAGGATCAACAGCTCCTGGGGATTTGGGGTTGCT
CTGGAAAACTCATTTGCACCACTGCTGTGCCTTGGAATGCTAGTTGGAGTAATAAATCTCTGGAACAGAT
TTGGAATCACACGACCTGGATGGAGTGGGACAGAGAAATTAACAATTACACAAGCTTAATACACTCCTTA
ATTGAAGAATCGCAAAACCAGCAAGAAAAGAATGAACAAGAATTATTGGAATTAGATAAATGGGCAAGTT
TGTGGAATTGGTTTAACATAACAAATTGGCTGTGGTATATAAAATTATTCATAATGATAGTAGGAGGCTT
GGTAGGTTTAAGAATAGTTTTTGCTGTACTTTCTATAGTGAATAGAGTTAGGCAGGGATATTCACCATTA
TCGTTTCAGACCCACCTCCCAACCCCGAGGGGACCCTTGCGCCTTTTCCAAGGCAGCCCTGGGTTTGCGC
AGGGACGCGGCTGCTCTGGGCGTGGTTCCGGGAAACGCAGCGGCGCCGACCCTGGGTCTCGCACATTCTT
CACGTCCGTTCGCAGCGTCACCCGGATCTTCGCCGCTACCCTTGTGGGCCCCCCGGCGACGCTTCCTGCT
CCGCCCCTAAGTCGGGAAGGTTCCTTGCGGTTCGCGGCGTGCCGGACGTGACAAACGGAAGCCGCACGTC
TCACTAGTACCCTCGCAGACGGACAGCGCCAGGGAGCAATGGCAGCGCGCCGACCGCGATGGGCTGTGGC
CAATAGCGGCTGCTCAGCAGGGCGCGCCGAGAGCAGCGGCCGGGAAGGGGCGGTGCGGGAGGCGGGGTGT
GGGGCGGTAGTGTGGGCCCTGTTCCTGCCCGCGCGGTGTTCCGCATTCTGCAAGCCTCCGGAGCGCACGT
CGGCAGTCGGCTCCCTCGTTGACCGAATCACCGACCTCTCTCCCCAGGGGGTACCACCATGGCCAAGCCT
TTGTCTCAAGAAGAATCCACCCTCATTGAAAGAGCAACGGCTACAATCAACAGCATCCCCATCTCTGAAG
ACTACAGCGTCGCCAGCGCAGCTCTCTCTAGCGACGGCCGCATCTTCACTGGTGTCAATGTATATCATTT
TACTGGGGGACCTTGTGCAGAACTCGTGGTGCTGGGCACTGCTGCTGCTGCGGCAGCTGGCAACCTGACT
TGTATCGTCGCGATCGGAAATGAGAACAGGGGCATCTTGAGCCCCTGCGGACGGTGCCGACAGGTGCTTC
TCGATCTGCATCCTGGGATCAAAGCCATAGTGAAGGACAGTGATGGACAGCCGACGGCAGTTGGGATTCG
TGAATTGCTGCCCTCTGGTTATGTGTGGGAGGGCCTGCAGCTGCAGTAGTAAGAATTCTAGATCTTGAGA
CAAATGGCAGTATTCATCCACAATTTTAAAAGAAAAGGGGGGATTGGGGGGTACAGTGCAGGGGAAAGAA
TAGTAGACATAATAGCAACAGACATACAAACTAAAGAATTACAAAAACAAATTACAAAAATTCAAAATTT
TCGGGTTTATTACAGGGACAGCAGAGATCCACTTTGGCGCCGGCTCGAGGGGGCCCGGGGTTATTAATAG
TAATCAATTACGGGGTCATTAGTTCATAGCCCATATATGGAGTTCCGCGTTACATAACTTACGGTAAATG
GCCCGCCTGGCTGACCGCCCAACGACCCCCGCCCATTGACGTCAATAATGACGTATGTTCCCATAGTAAC
GCCAATAGGGACTTTCCATTGACGTCAATGGGTGGAGTATTTACGGTAAACTGCCCACTTGGCAGTACAT
CAAGTGTATCATATGCCAAGTACGCCCCCTATTGACGTCAATGACGGTAAATGGCCCGCCTGGCATTATG
CCCAGTACATGACCTTATGGGACTTTCCTACTTGGCAGTACATCTACGTATTAGTCATCGCTATTACCAT
GGTGATGCGGTTTTGGCAGTACATCAATGGGCGTGGATAGCGGTTTGACTCACGGGGATTTCCAAGTCTC
CACCCCATTGACGTCAATGGGAGTTTGTTTTGGCACCAAAATCAACGGGACTTTCCAAAATGTCGTAACA
ACTCCGCCCCATTGACGCAAATGGGCGGTAGGCGTGTACGGTGGGAGGTCTATATAAGCAGAGCTCTCTG
GCTAACTGTCGGGATCAACAAGTTTGTACAAAAAAGCAGGCTTCGAAGGAGATAGAACCATGGATTATAA
GGATGACGACGATGCTGCTAGCAAAGACAATACTGTGCCTCTGAAGCTGATCGCTCTCCTGGCTAATGGC
GAGTTCCATAGTGGCGAACAGCTGGGAGAAACCCTGGGCATGTCCAGGGCCGCTATCAACAAGCACATTC
AGACTCTGCGCGACTGGGGCGTGGACGTGTTCACCGTGCCCGGAAAGGGCTACTCTCTGCCCGAGCCTAT
CCCGCTGCTGAACGCTAAACAGATTCTGGGACAGCTGGACGGCGGGAGCGTGGCAGTCCTGCCTGTGGTC
GACTCCACCAATCAGTACCTGCTGGATCGAATCGGCGAGCTGAAGAGTGGGGATGCTTGCATTGCAGAAT
ATCAGCAGGCAGGGAGAGGAAGCAGAGGGAGGAAATGGTTCTCTCCTTTTGGAGCTAACCTGTACCTGAG
TATGTTTTGGCGCCTGAAGCGGGGACCAGCAGCAATCGGCCTGGGCCCGGTCATCGGAATTGTCATGGCA
GAAGCGCTGCGAAAGCTGGGAGCAGACAAGGTGCGAGTCAAATGGCCCAATGACCTGTATCTGCAGGATA
GAAAGCTGGCAGGCATCCTGGTGGAGCTGGCCGGAATAACAGGCGATGCTGCACAGATCGTCATTGGCGC
CGGGATTAACGTGGCTATGAGGCGCGTGGAGGAAAGCGTGGTCAATCAGGGCTGGATCACACTGCAGGAA
GCAGGGATTAACCTGGACAGGAATACTCTGGCCGCTACGCTGATCCGAGAGCTGCGGGCAGCCCTGGAAC
TGTTCGAGCAGGAAGGCCTGGCTCCATATCTGCCACGGTGGGAGAAGCTGGATAACTTCATCAATAGACC
CGTGAAGCTGATCATTGGGGACAAAGAGATTTTCGGGATTAGCCGGGGGATTGATAAACAGGGAGCCCTG
CTGCTGGAACAGGACGGAGTTATCAAACCCTGGATGGGCGGAGAAATCAGTCTGCGGTCTGCCGAAAAGC
TGCAGCTGCCTCCCCTGGAGCGCCTGACCCTGGACTAAGACCCAGCTTTCTTGTACAAAGTGGTGCTAGC
GCTAACCGGTGGCGCGTTAAGTCGACAATCAACCTCTGGATTACAAAATTTGTGAAAGATTGACTGGTAT
TCTTAACTATGTTGCTCCTTTTACGCTATGTGGATACGCTGCTTTAATGCCTTTGTATCATGCTATTGCT
TCCCGTATGGCTTTCATTTTCTCCTCCTTGTATAAATCCTGGTTGCTGTCTCTTTATGAGGAGTTGTGGC
CCGTTGTCAGGCAACGTGGCGTGGTGTGCACTGTGTTTGCTGACGCAACCCCCACTGGTTGGGGCATTGC
CACCACCTGTCAGCTCCTTTCCGGGACTTTCGCTTTCCCCCTCCCTATTGCCACGGCGGAACTCATCGCC
GCCTGCCTTGCCCGCTGCTGGACAGGGGCTCGGCTGTTGGGCACTGACAATTCCGTGGTGTTGTCGGGGA
AATCATCGTCCTTTCCTTGGCTGCTCGCCTGTGTTGCCACCTGGATTCTGCGCGGGACGTCCTTCTGCTA
CGTCCCTTCGGCCCTCAATCCAGCGGACCTTCCTTCCCGCGGCCTGCTGCCGGCTCTGCGGCCTCTTCCG
CGTCTTCGCCTTCGCCCTCAGACGAGTCGGATCTCCCTTTGGGCCGCCTCCCCGCGTCGACTTTAAGACC
AATGACTTACAAGGCAGCTGTAGATCTTAGCCACTTTTTAAAAGAAAAGGGGGGACTGGAAGGGCTAATT
CACTCCCAACGAAGACAAGATCTGCTTTTTGCTTGTACTGGGTCTCTCTGGTTAGACCAGATCTGAGCCT
GGGAGCTCTCTGGCTAACTAGGGAACCCACTGCTTAAGCCTCAATAAAGCTTGCCTTGAGTGCTTCAAGT
AGTGTGTGCCCGTCTGTTGTGTGACTCTGGTAACTAGAGATCCCTCAGACCCTTTTAGTCAGTGTGGAAA
ATCTCTAGCAGTACGTATAGTAGTTCATGTCATCTTATTATTCAGTATTTATAACTTGCAAAGAAATGAA
TATCAGAGAGTGAGAGGAACTTGTTTATTGCAGCTTATAATGGTTACAAATAAAGCAATAGCATCACAAA
TTTCACAAATAAAGCATTTTTTTCACTGCATTCTAGTTGTGGTTTGTCCAAACTCATCAATGTATCTTAT
CATGTCTGGCTCTAGCTATCCCGCCCCTAACTCCGCCCATCCCGCCCCTAACTCCGCCCAGTTCCGCCCA
TTCTCCGCCCCATGGCTGACTAATTTTTTTTATTTATGCAGAGGCCGAGGCCGCCTCGGCCTCTGAGCTA
TTCCAGAAGTAGTGAGGAGGCTTTTTTGGAGGCCTAGGGACGTACCCAATTCGCCCTATAGTGAGTCGTA
TTACGCGCGCTCACTGGCCGTCGTTTTACAACGTCGTGACTGGGAAAACCCTGGCGTTACCCAACTTAAT
CGCCTTGCAGCACATCCCCCTTTCGCCAGCTGGCGTAATAGCGAAGAGGCCCGCACCGATCGCCCTTCCC
AACAGTTGCGCAGCCTGAATGGCGAATGGG
[124 nt withheld, positions 7101-7224]
C
[91 nt withheld, positions 7226-7316]
A
[49 nt withheld, positions 7318-7366]
CCTTTGACGTTGGAGTCCACGTTCTTT
[37 nt withheld, positions 7394-7430]
ACCCTATCTCGGTCTATTCTTTTGATTTATAAGGGATTTTGCCGATTTCGGCCTATTGGTTAAAAAATGA
GCTGATTTAACAAAAATTTAACGCGAATTTTAACAAAATATTAACGCTTACAATTTAGGTGGCACTTTTC
GGGGAAATGTGCGCGGAACCCCTATTTGTTTATTTTTCTAAATACATTCAAATATGTATCCGCTCATGAG
ACAATAACCCTGATAAATGCTTCAATAATATTGAAAAAGGAAGAGTATGAGTATTCAACATTTCCGTGTC
GCCCTTATTCCCTTTTTTGCGGCATTTTGCCTTCCTGTTTTTGCTCACCCAGAAACGCTGGTGAAAGTAA
AAGATGCTGAAGATCAGTTGGGTGCACGAGTGGGTTACATCGAACTGGATCTCAACAGCGGTAAGATCCT
TGAGAGTTTTCGCCCCGAAGAACGTTTTCCAATGATGAGCACTTTTAAAGTTCTGCTATGTGGCGCGGTA
TTATCCCGTATTGACGCCGGGCAAGAGCAACTCGGTCGCCGCATACACTATTCTCAGAATGACTTGGTTG
AGTACTCACCAGTCACAGAAAAGCATCTTACGGATGGCATGACAGTAAGAGAATTATGCAGTGCTGCCAT
AACCATGAGTGATAACACTGCGGCCAACTTACTTCTGACAACGATCGGAGGACCGAAGGAGCTAACCGCT
TTTTTGCACAACATGGGGGATCATGTAACTCGCCTTGATCGTTGGGAACCGGAGCTGAATGAAGCCATAC
CAAACGACGAGCGTGACACCACGATGCCTGTAGCAATGGCAACAACGTTGCGCAAACTATTAACTGGCGA
ACTACTTACTCTAGCTTCCCGGCAACAATTAATAGACTGGATGGAGGCGGATAAAGTTGCAGGACCACTT
CTGCGCTCGGCCCTTCCGGCTGGCTGGTTTATTGCTGATAAATCTGGAGCCGGTGAGCGTGGGTCTCGCG
GTATCATTGCAGCACTGGGGCCAGATGGTAAGCCCTCCCGTATCGTAGTTATCTACACGACGGGGAGTCA
GGCAACTATGGATGAACGAAATAGACAGATCGCTGAGATAGGTGCCTCACTGATTAAGCATTGGTAACTG
TCAGACCAAGTTTACTCATATATACTTTAGATTGATTTAAAACTTCATTTTTAATTTAAAAGGATCTAGG
TGAAGATCCTTTTTGATAATCTCATGACCAAAATCCCTTAACGTGAGTTTTCGTTCCACTGAGCGTCAGA
CCCCGTAGAAAAGATCAAAGGATCTTC
